Addgene plasmid #58383: pUAST td tomato Rab35 CA
Purpose: expression of drosophila tdtomato-Rab35 constitutively active mutant
Depositing lab: Matthew Scott. Depositing organization: Stanford University. Publication: Rab35 controls actin bundling by recruiting fascin as an effector protein. Zhang J, Fonovic M, Suyama K, Bogyo M, Scott MP. Science. 2009 Sep 4;325(5945):1250-4. doi: 10.1126/science.1174921. PubMed 19729655.
Backbone
  Vector backbone: pUAST
  Vector type: Insect Expression
Growth in bacteria
  Bacterial resistance: Ampicillin, 100 μg/mL
  Growth temperature: 37°C
  Growth strain: DH5alpha
  Copy number: Unknown
Gene/Insert
  Gene/Insert name: Rab35
  Species: D. melanogaster (fly)
  Mutation: Q67L (constitutive active)
  Entrez Gene: Rab35 (a.k.a. Dmel_CG9575, CG9575, DRab35, DmRab35, Dmel\CG9575, dRab35, rab35)
  Promoter: GAL4
  Tag / fusion protein: td tomato (N terminal on backbone)
  Cloning method: Gateway Cloning
  Sequencing primers: 5′ tdTomato-Fwd; 3′ SV40pA-R
Terms and licenses: Academic/Nonprofit Terms; Industry Terms: Not Available to Industry
How to cite: pUAST td tomato Rab35 CA was a gift from Matthew Scott (Addgene plasmid # 58383 ; http://n2t.net/addgene:58383 ; RRID:Addgene_58383)
