[The description below was written by a language model from this plasmid's Addgene catalogue record.]
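Description:
pUAST td tomato Rab35 CA is an insect expression plasmid built on the pUAST backbone, the standard Drosophila vector for GAL4-dependent transgene expression. It is propagated in E. coli under ampicillin selection; the copy number is not recorded, and no feature table is provided, so the origin of replication and any fly transformation marker or transposon ends are not documented in this record. The promoter is listed as "GAL4", which for pUAST means that transcription is driven by GAL4-responsive upstream activating sequences (UAS). The insert is therefore expressed only in cells or tissues where the yeast GAL4 activator is supplied. A 3′ sequencing primer directed at an SV40 polyadenylation region suggests that this element terminates the transcript.

The payload is Drosophila melanogaster Rab35 (CG9575), a small Rab-family GTPase, carrying the Q67L substitution annotated as constitutively active. Changes of this type in the catalytic glutamine of small GTPases generally impair GTP hydrolysis, holding the protein in its GTP-bound, effector-engaging state. The coding sequence was introduced by Gateway recombination downstream of a tdTomato sequence supplied by the backbone. This yields an N-terminal red fluorescent fusion that allows the protein's localisation to be followed by microscopy.

The stated purpose is expression of tdTomato-tagged constitutively active Rab35 in Drosophila systems. The associated study concerned Rab35 control of actin bundling through recruitment of fascin as an effector. The construct suits experiments that compare activated Rab35 with wild-type or inactive forms for effects on the cytoskeleton and cell morphology.
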