>Addgene plasmid #58383 | pUAST td tomato Rab35 CA | addgene partial sequence | sequence record 91836 | SV40pA-R 5'-GAAATTTGTGATGCTATTGC-3'
GTTAACAACAACAATTGCATTCATTTTATGTTTCAGGTTCAGGGGGAGGTGTGGGAGGTTTTTTAAAGCA
AGTAAAACCTCTACAAATGTGGTATGGCTGATTATGATCTCTAGTCAAGGCACTATACATCAAATATTTT
TCCATAATTTTCTTGTATAGCAGTGCAGCTTTTTCCTTTGTGGTGTAAATAGCAAAGCAAGCAAGAGTTC
TATTACTAAACACAGCATGACTCAAAAAACTTAGCAATTCTGAAGGAAAGTCCTTGGGGTCTTCTACCTT
TCTCTTCTTTTTTGGAGGAGTAGAATGTTGAGAGTCAGCAGTAGCCTCATCATCACTAGATGGCATTTCT
TCTGAGCAAAACAGGTTTTCCTCATTAAAGGCATTCCACCACTGCTCCCATTCATCAGTTCCATAGGTTG
GAATCTAAAATACACAAACAATTAGAATCAGTAGTTTAACACATTATACACTTAAAAATTTTATATTTAC
CTTAGAGCTTTAAATCTCTGTAGGTAGTTTGTCCAATTATGTCACACCACAGAAGTAAGGTTCCTTCACA
AAGATCCTCTAGAGGATCATCAACCACTTTGTACAAGAAAGCTGGGTTTCACCTGCAGCACTTCCCACCC
TTGCTGCCCTTGGGATTGGGCTTCAGATGGAGCGTGTCCTTCTGCTGCTCGTTGGGGGAGGTGCGCAGCT
TGTGATCGAGCACCTGTCGCGTAATCGACAAGAACATGTTCTCCACGTTTATGTTGTCTTTGGCAGATGT
CTCGAATAGCTCGATGTCCAT
