>Addgene plasmid #58383 | pUAST td tomato Rab35 CA | addgene partial sequence | sequence record 92037 | tdTomato-Fwd 5'-ctgttcctgtacggcatgg-3'
GCTCAGCTTCGAATTCTGCAGTCGACGGTACCGCGGGCCCGGGATCATCAACAAGTTTGTACAAAAAAGC
AGGCTTAATGGCACGCGGCTTCGATCATCTATTCAAGTTGCTAATAATCGGCGATAGCGGCGTGGGCAAG
TCGTCGCTGCTCATCCGGTTCTCGGACGACACATTCTCAGGCAGTTACATCACCACCATCGGCGTGGACT
TTAAGATCCGCACCGTGGACATCGAGGGCATGCGCGTAAAGCTGCAGATCTGGGACACGGCCGGGCTGGA
GCGCTTCCGGACAATCACCAGCACCTACTACCGCGGCACCCACGGCGTCATTGTCGTCTACGACGTCACG
AACGGCGAATCCTTTGCGAACGTCCGCCGCTGGCTGGAGGAGATCCAGAATAACTGCGATGTGGTTAAAA
AAGTATTAGTGGGCAACAAGAACGACGATCCGGACAGGAAGGTGGTCATTACCGAAGACGCGCAACGGTT
TGCGAAACAAATGGACATCGAGCTATTCGAGACATCTGCCAAAGACAACATAAACGTGGAGAACATGTTC
TTGTCGATTACGCGACAGGTGCTCGATCACAAGCTGCGCACCTCCCCCAACGAGCAGCAGAAGGACACGC
TCCATCTGAAGCCCAATCCCAAGGGCAGCAAGGGTGGGAAGTGCTGCA
